>Addgene plasmid #229596 | pCytERM-(n1)StayGold(E138D)(c4)-N1 | addgene full sequence | sequence record 478803 | Addgene NGS Result
TAGTTATTAATAGTAATCAATTACGGGGTCATTAGTTCATAGCCCATATATGGAGTTCCGCGTTACATAA
CTTACGGTAAATGGCCCGCCTGGCTGACCGCCCAACGACCCCCGCCCATTGACGTCAATAATGACGTATG
TTCCCATAGTAACGCCAATAGGGACTTTCCATTGACGTCAATGGGTGGAGTATTTACGGTAAACTGCCCA
CTTGGCAGTACATCAAGTGTATCATATGCCAAGTACGCCCCCTATTGACGTCAATGACGGTAAATGGCCC
GCCTGGCATTATGCCCAGTACATGACCTTATGGGACTTTCCTACTTGGCAGTACATCTACGTATTAGTCA
TCGCTATTACCATGGTGATGCGGTTTTGGCAGTACATCAATGGGCGTGGATAGCGGTTTGACTCACGGGG
ATTTCCAAGTCTCCACCCCATTGACGTCAATGGGAGTTTGTTTTGGCACCAAAATCAACGGGACTTTCCA
AAATGTCGTAACAACTCCGCCCCATTGACGCAAATGGGCGGTAGGCGTGTACGGTGGGAGGTCTATATAA
GCAGAGCTGGTTTAGTGAACCGTCAGATCCGCTAGCGCTACCGGACTCAGATCTATGGACCCTGTGGTGG
TGCTGGGGCTCTGTCTCTCCTGTTTGCTTCTCCTTTCACTCTGGAAACAGAGCTATGGGGGAGGGAAGCT
TCGAATTCTGCAGTCGACGGTACCGCGGGCCCGGGATCCACCGGTCGCCACCATGGCTAGTACAGGGGAG
GAGCTGTTCACCGGGGTGGTGCCATTTAAATTTCAACTTAAAGGAACCATCAATGGCAAATCGTTTACCG
TTGAAGGCGAAGGTGAAGGAAATTCACATGAAGGTTCTCATAAAGGAAAATATGTTTGTACAAGTGGAAA
ACTACCGATGTCATGGGCAGCACTTGGAACATCCTTTGGTTATGGAATGAAATATTATACCAAATATCCT
AGTGGACTGAAGAACTGGTTTCATGAAGTAATGCCTGAAGGCTTTACCTACGATCGTCATATTCAATATA
AAGGCGATGGGAGTATCCATGCAAAACACCAACACTTTATGAAAAATGGGACTTATCACAACATTGTTGA
ATTTACTGGTCAGGATTTTAAAGAAAATAGTCCAGTCTTAACTGGAGATATGAATGTCTCATTACCGAAT
GACGTTCAACATATACCCAGAGATGATGGAGTAGAATGCCCAGTGACCTTGCTTTATCCTTTATTATCGG
ATAAATCAAAATGCGTTGAGGCTCACCAAAATACAATCTGCAAGCCTCTTCATAATCAACCAGCACCTGA
TGTCCCATATCACTGGATTCGTAAACAATACACACAAAGCAAAGATGATACCGAGGAACGTGATCATATT
TGTCAATCAGAGACTCTCGAAGCACACTTACCATGGCACGAGCCTTCTGCTTCTGCCGTGTAAGCGGCCG
CGACTCTAGATCATAATCAGCCATACCACATTTGTAGAGGTTTTACTTGCTTTAAAAAACCTCCCACACC
TCCCCCTGAACCTGAAACATAAAATGAATGCAATTGTTGTTGTTAACTTGTTTATTGCAGCTTATAATGG
TTACAAATAAAGCAATAGCATCACAAATTTCACAAATAAAGCATTTTTTTCACTGCATTCTAGTTGTGGT
TTGTCCAAACTCATCAATGTATCTTAAGGCGTAAATTGTAAGCGTTAATATTTTGTTAAAATTCGCGTTA
AATTTTTGTTAAATCAGCTCATTTTTTAACCAATAGGCCGAAATCGGCAAAATCCCTTATAAATCAAAAG
AATAGACCGAGATAGGGT
[37 nt withheld, positions 1839-1875]
AAAGAACGTGGACTCCAACGTCAAAGG
[49 nt withheld, positions 1903-1951]
T
[91 nt withheld, positions 1953-2043]
G
[124 nt withheld, positions 2045-2168]
CAGGTGGCACTTTTCGGGGAAATGTGCGCGGAACCCCTATTTGTTTATTTTTCTAAATACATTCAAATAT
GTATCCGCTCATGAGACAATAACCCTGATAAATGCTTCAATAATATTGAAAAAGGAAGAGTCCTGAGGCG
GAAAGAACCAGCTGTGGAATGTGTGTCAGTTAGGGTGTGGAAAGTCCCCAGGCTCCCCAGCAGGCAGAAG
TATGCAAAGCATGCATCTCAATTAGTCAGCAACCAGGTGTGGAAAGTCCCCAGGCTCCCCAGCAGGCAGA
AGTATGCAAAGCATGCATCTCAATTAGTCAGCAACCATAGTCCCGCCCCTAACTCCGCCCATCCCGCCCC
TAACTCCGCCCAGTTCCGCCCATTCTCCGCCCCATGGCTGACTAATTTTTTTTATTTATGCAGAGGCCGA
GGCCGCCTCGGCCTCTGAGCTATTCCAGAAGTAGTGAGGAGGCTTTTTTGGAGGCCTAGGCTTTTGCAAA
GATCGATCAAGAGACAGGATGAGGATCGTTTCGCATGATTGAACAAGATGGATTGCACGCAGGTTCTCCG
GCCGCTTGGGTGGAGAGGCTATTCGGCTATGACTGGGCACAACAGACAATCGGCTGCTCTGATGCCGCCG
TGTTCCGGCTGTCAGCGCAGGGGCGCCCGGTTCTTTTTGTCAAGACCGACCTGTCCGGTGCCCTGAATGA
ACTGCAAGACGAGGCAGCGCGGCTATCGTGGCTGGCCACGACGGGCGTTCCTTGCGCAGCTGTGCTCGAC
GTTGTCACTGAAGCGGGAAGGGACTGGCTGCTATTGGGCGAAGTGCCGGGGCAGGATCTCCTGTCATCTC
ACCTTGCTCCTGCCGAGAAAGTATCCATCATGGCTGATGCAATGCGGCGGCTGCATACGCTTGATCCGGC
TACCTGCCCATTCGACCACCAAGCGAAACATCGCATCGAGCGAGCACGTACTCGGATGGAAGCCGGTCTT
GTCGATCAGGATGATCTGGACGAAGAGCATCAGGGGCTCGCGCCAGCCGAACTGTTCGCCAGGCTCAAGG
CGAGCATGCCCGACGGCGAGGATCTCGTCGTGACCCATGGCGATGCCTGCTTGCCGAATATCATGGTGGA
AAATGGCCGCTTTTCTGGATTCATCGACTGTGGCCGGCTGGGTGTGGCGGACCGCTATCAGGACATAGCG
TTGGCTACCCGTGATATTGCTGAAGAGCTTGGCGGCGAATGGGCTGACCGCTTCCTCGTGCTTTACGGTA
TCGCCGCTCCCGATTCGCAGCGCATCGCCTTCTATCGCCTTCTTGACGAGTTCTTCTGAGCGGGACTCTG
GGGTTCGAAATGACCGACCAAGCGACGCCCAACCTGCCATCACGAGATTTCGATTCCACCGCCGCCTTCT
ATGAAAGGTTGGGCTTCGGAATCGTTTTCCGGGACGCCGGCTGGATGATCCTCCAGCGCGGGGATCTCAT
GCTGGAGTTCTTCGCCCACCCTAGGGGGAGGCTAACTGAAACACGGAAGGAGACAATACCGGAAGGAACC
CGCGCTATGACGGCAATAAAAAGACAGAATAAAACGCACGGTGTTGGGTCGTTTGTTCATAAACGCGGGG
TTCGGTCCCAGGGCTGGCACTCTGTCGATACCCCACCGAGACCCCATTGGGGCCAATACGCCCGCGTTTC
TTCCTTTTCCCCACCCCACCCCCCAAGTTCGGGTGAAGGCCCAGGGCTCGCAGCCAACGTCGGGGCGGCA
GGCCCTGCCATAGCCTCAGGTTACTCATATATACTTTAGATTGATTTAAAACTTCATTTTTAATTTAAAA
GGATCTAGGTGAAGATCCTTTTTGATAATCTCATGACCAAAATCCCTTAACGTGAGTTTTCGTTCCACTG
AGCGTCAGACCCCGTAGAAAAGATCAAAGGATCTTCTTGAGATCCTTTTTTTCTGCGCGTAATCTGCTGC
TTGCAAACAAAAAAACCACCGCTACCAGCGGTGGTTTGTTTGCCGGATCAAGAGCTACCAACTCTTTTTC
CGAAGGTAACTGGCTTCAGCAGAGCGCAGATACCAAATACTGTTCTTCTAGTGTAGCCGTAGTTAGGCCA
CCACTTCAAGAACTCTGTAGCACCGCCTACATACCTCGCTCTGCTAATCCTGTTACCAGTGGCTGCTGCC
AGTGGCGATAAGTCGTGTCTTACCGGGTTGGACTCAAGACGATAGTTACCGGATAAGGCGCAGCGGTCGG
GCTGAACGGGGGGTTCGTGCACACAGCCCAGCTTGGAGCGAACGACCTACACCGAACTGAGATACCTACA
GCGTGAGCTATGAGAAAGCGCCACGCTTCCCGAAGGGAGAAAGGCGGACAGGTATCCGGTAAGCGGCAGG
GTCGGAACAGGAGAGCGCACGAGGGAGCTTCCAGGGGGAAACGCCTGGTATCTTTATAGTCCTGTCGGGT
TTCGCCACCTCTGACTTGAGCGTCGATTTTTGTGATGCTCGTCAGGGGGGCGGAGCCTATGGAAAAACGC
CAGCAACGCGGCCTTTTTACGGTTCCTGGCCTTTTGCTGGCCTTTTGCTCACATGTTCTTTCCTGCGTTA
TCCCCTGATTCTGTGGATAACCGTATTACCGCCATGCAT
Features (pLannotate 1.2.2; 16 found; start..end, strand, type, name):
     61..364     +  enhancer       CMV enhancer: human cytomegalovirus immediate early enhancer
    365..568     +  promoter       CMV promoter: human cytomegalovirus (CMV) immediate early promoter
    591..614     +  misc_feature   MCS (fragment): multiple cloning site
    615..701     +  CDS            CYP2C1 (fragment): CP2C1_RABIT - Experimental evidence at protein level: Swiss-Prot protein existence level 1. Cytochromes P450 are a group of heme-thiolate monooxygenases. In liver microsomes, this enzyme is involved in an NADPH-dependent electron transport pathway. It oxidizes a variety of structurally unrelated compounds, including steroids, fatty acids, and xenobiotics. From Oryctolagus cuniculus (Rabbit).
    696..739     +  misc_feature   MCS (fragment): multiple cloning site
    768..793     +  CDS            VN155(I152L) (fragment): improved N-terminal fragment of mVenus for use in bimolecular fluorescence complementation (BiFC) (Kodama and Hu, 2010)
   1479..1562    +  CDS            large T antigen (fragment): large T antigen from SV40 (simian virus 40)
   1585..1706    +  polyA_signal   SV40 poly(A) signal: SV40 polyadenylation signal
   1740..2168    -  rep_origin     f1 ori (sequence partly withheld): f1 bacteriophage origin of replication; arrow indicates direction of (+) strand synthesis
   2195..2299    +  promoter       AmpR promoter: bla
   2301..2658    +  promoter       SV40 promoter: SV40 enhancer and early promoter
   2693..3487    +  CDS            NeoR/KanR: aminoglycoside phosphotransferase from Tn5; aph(3')-II (or nptII); confers resistance to neomycin, kanamycin, and G418 (Geneticin®)
   3508..3660    +  CDS            ble (fragment): BLE_KLEPN - Experimental evidence at protein level: Swiss-Prot protein existence level 1. Binding protein with a strong affinity to the bleomycin family of antibiotics. Binds to CL990; an antimitotic-antibiotic compound. From Klebsiella pneumoniae.
   3719..3766    +  polyA_signal   HSV TK poly(A) signal: herpes simplex virus thymidine kinase polyadenylation signal (Cole and Stacy, 1985)
   3857..3873    -  polyA_signal   bGH poly(A) signal (fragment): bovine growth hormone polyadenylation signal
   4095..4683    +  rep_origin     ori: high-copy-number ColE1/pMB1/pBR322/pUC origin of replication
