[The description below was written by a language model from this plasmid's Addgene catalogue record and pLannotate feature annotations shown in this document.]
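Description:
pCytERM-(n1)StayGold(E138D)(c4)-N1 is a mammalian expression plasmid of about 4.8 kb built on a pN1-type backbone, in which the fluorescent protein sits downstream of the fusion partner. It is maintained in E. coli at high copy from a ColE1/pUC-type origin and selected with kanamycin. The NeoR/KanR gene (Tn5 aminoglycoside phosphotransferase) is preceded by both a bacterial bla promoter and the SV40 enhancer/early promoter and followed by the HSV TK polyadenylation signal, so the same marker can also confer G418 resistance in mammalian cells. An f1 origin is also present. The short ble, bGH poly(A) and large T antigen hits in the automated annotation are fragments and appear to be backbone remnants rather than functional elements.

The payload is driven by the human CMV immediate-early enhancer and promoter and terminated by the SV40 poly(A) signal. Directly after a multiple cloning site fragment comes a short N-terminal fragment of rabbit cytochrome P450 2C1, the "CytERM" element. It is followed, across a second MCS fragment acting as a linker, by the synthetic insert (n1)StayGold(E138D)(c4), a StayGold green fluorescent protein variant carrying the E138D substitution and the terminal modifications named n1 and c4. The annotation tool did not recognise the StayGold coding region itself. It flags only a small mVenus-like fragment near the start of the region, which probably reflects a short stretch of sequence similarity.

The P450 fragment is generally used as a membrane anchor that places the fused protein on the cytoplasmic face of the endoplasmic reticulum. CytERM fusions are commonly used to label the ER and to gauge a fluorescent protein's tendency to oligomerise in cells. The record itself states only that the plasmid expresses the P450–StayGold fusion in mammalian cells, and the associated publication concerns a monomeric StayGold derivative.
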