Addgene plasmid #229596: pCytERM-(n1)StayGold(E138D)(c4)-N1
Purpose: Expresses P450-(n1)StayGold(E138D)(c4) in mammalian cells
Depositing lab: Kiryl Piatkevich. Depositing organization: Westlake University. Publication: Bright and stable monomeric green fluorescent protein derived from StayGold. Zhang H, Lesnov GD, Subach OM, Zhang W, Kuzmicheva TP, Vlaskina AV, Samygina VR, Chen L, Ye X, Nikolaeva AY, Gabdulkhakov A, Papadaki S, Qin W, Borshchevskiy V, Perfilov MM, Gavrikov AS, Drobizhev M, Mishin AS, Piatkevich KD, Subach FV. Nat Methods. 2024 Apr;21(4):657-665. doi: 10.1038/s41592-024-02203-y. Epub 2024 Feb 26. PubMed 38409224.
Backbone
  Vector backbone: pN1
  Vector type: Mammalian Expression
Growth in bacteria
  Bacterial resistance: Kanamycin, 50 μg/mL
  Growth temperature: 37°C
  Growth strain: DH5alpha
  Copy number: High Copy
Gene/Insert
  Gene/Insert name: (n1)StayGold(E138D)(c4)
  Species: Synthetic
  Cloning method: Ligation Independent Cloning
Terms and licenses: Academic/Nonprofit Terms; Industry Terms: Not Available to Industry
How to cite: pCytERM-(n1)StayGold(E138D)(c4)-N1 was a gift from Kiryl Piatkevich (Addgene plasmid # 229596 ; http://n2t.net/addgene:229596 ; RRID:Addgene_229596)
